Addgene plasmid #125079: pSR300.3
Purpose: Expression of uhpA under PLtetO-1, output Promoter PuhpT99
Depositing lab: Jeffrey Tabor. Depositing organization: Rice University. Publication: Rewiring bacterial two-component systems by modular DNA-binding domain swapping. Schmidl SR, Ekness F, Sofjan K, Daeffler KN, Brink KR, Landry BP, Gerhardt KP, Dyulgyarov N, Sheth RU, Tabor JJ. Nat Chem Biol. 2019 Jul;15(7):690-698. doi: 10.1038/s41589-019-0286-6. Epub 2019 May 20. PubMed 31110305.
Backbone
  Vector backbone: pProTet.E333
  Total vector size (bp): 4590
  Vector type: Bacterial Expression, Synthetic Biology
Growth in bacteria
  Bacterial resistance: Chloramphenicol, 25 μg/mL
  Growth temperature: 37°C
  Growth strain: DH5alpha
  Copy number: High Copy
Gene/Insert 1
  Gene/Insert name: uhpA
  Insert size (bp): 588
  Entrez Gene: uhpA (a.k.a. b3669, ECK3660)
Gene/Insert 2
  Gene/Insert name: sfgfp (alt name: Super folder GFP)
  Species: Synthetic
  Insert size (bp): 714
Gene/Insert 3
  Gene/Insert name: tetR
  Species: Tn10 from E. coli
  Insert size (bp): 625
  GenBank ID: NC_009133.1
Terms and licenses: Academic/Nonprofit Terms; Industry Terms: Not Available to Industry
How to cite: pSR300.3 was a gift from Jeffrey Tabor (Addgene plasmid # 125079 ; http://n2t.net/addgene:125079 ; RRID:Addgene_125079)
