[The description below was written by a language model from this plasmid's Addgene catalogue record and pLannotate feature annotations shown in this document.]
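Description:
pSR300.3 is a bacterial expression and synthetic-biology plasmid of about 4.6 kb built on the pProTet.E333 backbone. It is propagated in E. coli from a high-copy ColE1/pMB1-type origin and selected with chloramphenicol through a cat gene driven by its own promoter and followed by the lambda t0 terminator.

The payload is three separately terminated cassettes in the same orientation that together form an inducible regulator-plus-reporter circuit. The first places uhpA, the E. coli response regulator of the UhpABC signalling cascade that binds and activates the uhpT promoter, under PLtetO-1, a lambda PL derivative carrying tet operator sites. It ends in tandem rrnB T1 and T7Te terminators. The second cassette encodes superfolder GFP, again followed by rrnB T1 and T7Te. The catalogue entry names PuhpT99 as the output promoter. This promoter is not annotated in the feature table, but the unannotated stretch upstream of sfGFP is the likely position for it, so fluorescence would report UhpA-dependent transcription. The third cassette supplies the Tn10 TetR repressor, apparently from a constitutive promoter annotated as a J23119 fragment. TetR keeps PLtetO-1 repressed until a tetracycline-class inducer is added, which makes the level of UhpA tunable.

The arrangement lets UhpA dosage be titrated while promoter output is read as GFP. The plasmid comes from work on rewiring bacterial two-component systems by swapping DNA-binding domains. In that context it fits a role in characterising the UhpA and PuhpT response regulator and promoter pair, although the record does not spell out its exact experimental role.
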