Features (pLannotate 1.2.2; 15 found; start..end, strand, type, name):
     98..171     +  promoter       PLtetO-1 promoter: modified phage lambda PL promoter with tet operator sites (Lutz and Bujard, 1997)
    207..794     +  CDS            uhpA: UHPA_ECOLI - Experimental evidence at protein level: Swiss-Prot protein existence level 1. Part of the UhpABC signaling cascade that controls the expression of the hexose phosphate transporter UhpT. Activates the transcription of the uhpT gene. Acts by binding specifically to the uhpT promoter region. From Escherichia coli (strain K12).
    818..889     +  terminator     rrnB T1 terminator: transcription terminator T1 from the E. coli rrnB gene
    905..932     +  terminator     T7Te terminator: phage T7 early transcription terminator
   1173..1886    +  CDS            superfolder GFP: GFP variant that folds robustly even when fused to poorly folded proteins (Pédelacq et al., 2006)
   1913..1984    +  terminator     rrnB T1 terminator: transcription terminator T1 from the E. coli rrnB gene
   2000..2027    +  terminator     T7Te terminator: phage T7 early transcription terminator
   2034..2078    +  misc_feature   MCS (fragment): pUC18/19 multiple cloning site
   2085..2113    +  promoter       J23119 promoter (fragment): bacterial promoter (Registry of Standard Biological Parts BBa J23119)
   2148..2774    +  CDS            TetR: tetracycline repressor TetR; tetR; TetR binds to the tetracycline operator tetO to inhibit transcription. This inhibition can be relieved by adding tetracycline or doxycycline.
   2780..2866    +  terminator     rrnB T1 terminator: Escherichia coli rrnB; transcription terminator T1 from the E. coli rrnB gene
   3031..3619    -  rep_origin     ori: high-copy-number ColE1/pMB1/pBR322/pUC origin of replication
   3707..3801    -  terminator     lambda t0 terminator: transcription terminator from phage lambda
   3825..4481    -  CDS            cat: CAT_ECOLX - Experimental evidence at protein level: Swiss-Prot protein existence level 1. This enzyme is an effector of chloramphenicol resistance in bacteria. From Escherichia coli. This protein is used as a marker in many commonly used cloning vectors, such as pACYC184.
   4482..4580    -  promoter       cat promoter: promoter of the E. coli cat gene encoding chloramphenicol acetyltransferase
>Addgene plasmid #125079 | pSR300.3 | addgene full sequence | sequence record 245078 | Addgene NGS Result
ATTTTCGCCAGATATCGACGTCTAAGAAACCATTATTATCATGACATTAACCTATAAAAATAGGCGTATC
ACGAGGCCCTTTCGTCTTCACCTCGAGTCCCTATCAGTGATAGAGATTGACATCCCTATCAGTGATAGAG
ATACTGAGCACATCAGCAGGACGCACTGACCAGTTCTAAGACGTAAAAAAGTAGATAGGACGCCATATGA
TCACCGTTGCCCTTATAGACGATCACCTCATCGTCCGCTCCGGCTTTGCGCAGCTGCTGGGGCTGGAACC
TGATTTGCAGGTAGTTGCCGAGTTTGGTTCGGGGCGCGAGGCGCTGGCGGGGCTGCCGGGGCGCGGTGTG
CAGGTGTGTATTTGCGATATCTCCATGCCCGATATCTCCGGTCTGGAGCTGCTAAGCCAGCTGCCGAAAG
GTATGGCGACGATTATGCTCTCCGTTCACGACAGTCCTGCGCTGGTTGAGCAGGCGCTTAACGCGGGGGC
ACGCGGCTTTCTTTCCAAACGCTGTAGCCCGGATGAACTCATTGCTGCGGTGCATACGGTTGCCACGGGC
GGCTGTTATCTGACGCCGGATATTGCCATTAAACTGGCATCCGGTCGTCAGGACCCGCTAACCAAACGTG
AACGCCAGGTGGCGGAAAAACTGGCGCAAGGAATGGCGGTGAAAGAGATTGCCGCCGAACTGGGCTTGTC
ACCGAAAACGGTACACGTCCATCGCGCCAATCTGATGGAAAAACTGGGCGTCAGTAACGACGTAGAGCTG
GCGCGCCGCATGTTTGATGGCTGGTGATAATAATCTAGACCAGGCATCAAATAAAACGAAAGGCTCAGTC
GAAAGACTGGGCCTTTCGTTTTATCTGTTGTTTGTCGGTGAACGCTCTCTACTAGAGTCACACTGGCTCA
CCTTCGGGTGGGCCTTTCTGCGTTTATAGTAAATCACTGCATAATTCGTGTCGCTCAAGGCGCACTCCCG
TTCTGGATAATGTTTTTTGCGCCGACATCATAACGGTTCTGGCAAATATTCTGAAATGAGCTGGTTAGCT
AGTCATTTCACTTCATATCCGGCAAAACTAAGAAATTTTCCAGGTTTTGCCTGGACGCTATCTCAGGCCT
GATTTGCTGCTGATTTTTACAATGCATGCCTCACAAAGAGGAGAAATACTAGATGCGTAAAGGCGAAGAG
CTGTTCACTGGTGTCGTCCCTATTCTGGTGGAACTGGATGGTGATGTCAACGGTCATAAGTTTTCCGTGC
GTGGCGAGGGTGAAGGTGACGCAACTAATGGTAAACTGACGCTGAAGTTCATCTGTACTACTGGTAAACT
GCCGGTACCTTGGCCGACTCTGGTAACGACGCTGACTTATGGTGTTCAGTGCTTTGCTCGTTATCCGGAC
CATATGAAGCAGCATGACTTCTTCAAGTCCGCCATGCCGGAAGGCTATGTGCAGGAACGCACGATTTCCT
TTAAGGATGACGGCACGTACAAAACGCGTGCGGAAGTGAAATTTGAAGGCGATACCCTGGTAAACCGCAT
TGAGCTGAAAGGCATTGACTTTAAAGAAGACGGCAATATCCTGGGCCATAAGCTGGAATACAATTTTAAC
AGCCACAATGTTTACATCACCGCCGATAAACAAAAAAATGGCATTAAAGCGAATTTTAAAATTCGCCACA
ACGTGGAGGATGGCAGCGTGCAGCTGGCTGATCACTACCAGCAAAACACTCCAATCGGTGATGGTCCTGT
TCTGCTGCCAGACAATCACTATCTGAGCACGCAAAGCGTTCTGTCTAAAGATCCGAACGAGAAACGCGAT
CATATGGTTCTGCTGGAGTTCGTAACCGCAGCGGGCATCACGCATGGTATGGATGAACTGTACAAATGAT
GATAATAATCTAGACCAGGCATCAAATAAAACGAAAGGCTCAGTCGAAAGACTGGGCCTTTCGTTTTATC
TGTTGTTTGTCGGTGAACGCTCTCTACTAGAGTCACACTGGCTCACCTTCGGGTGGGCCTTTCTGCGTTT
ATAGGTACCCGTGGATCCTCTAGAGTCGACCTGCAGGCATGCAAGCTTTTTACGGCTAGCTCAGTCCTAG
GTATAGTGCTAGCCCAGCCAGAGAAACACTCTTTAACAGGGGGTAGTATGATGTCTCGTTTAGATAAAAG
TAAAGTGATTAACAGCGCATTAGAGCTGCTTAATGAGGTCGGAATCGAAGGTTTAACAACCCGTAAACTC
GCCCAGAAGCTAGGTGTAGAGCAGCCTACATTGTATTGGCATGTAAAAAATAAGCGGGCTTTGCTCGACG
CCTTAGCCATTGAGATGTTAGATAGGCACCATACTCACTTTTGCCCTTTAGAAGGGGAAAGCTGGCAAGA
TTTTTTACGTAATAACGCTAAAAGTTTTAGATGTGCTTTACTAAGTCATCGCGATGGAGCAAAAGTACAT
TTAGGTACACGGCCTACAGAAAAACAGTATGAAACTCTCGAAAATCAATTAGCCTTTTTATGCCAACAAG
GTTTTTCACTAGAGAATGCATTATATGCACTCAGCGCAGTGGGGCATTTTACTTTAGGTTGCGTATTGGA
AGATCAAGAGCATCAAGTCGCTAAAGAAGAAAGGGAAACACCTACTACTGATAGTATGCCGCCATTATTA
CGACAAGCTATCGAATTATTTGATCACCAAGGTGCAGAGCCAGCCTTCTTATTCGGCCTTGAATTGATCA
TATGCGGATTAGAAAAACAACTTAAATGTGAAAGTGGGTCTTAAGGCATCAAATAAAACGAAAGGCTCAG
TCGAAAGACTGGGCCTTTCGTTTTATCTGTTGTTTGTCGGTGAACGCTCTCCTGAGTAGGACAAATCCGC
CGCCCTAGACCTAGGGCGTTCGGCTGCGGCGAGCGGTATCAGCTCACTCAAAGGCGGTAATACGGTTATC
CACAGAATCAGGGGATAACGCATGCAAGAACATGTGAGCAAAAGGCCAGCAAAAGGCCAGGAACCGTAAA
AAGGCCGCGTTGCTGGCGTTTTTCCATAGGCTCCGCCCCCCTGACGAGCATCACAAAAATCGACGCTCAA
GTCAGAGGTGGCGAAACCCGACAGGACTATAAAGATACCAGGCGTTTCCCCCTGGAAGCTCCCTCGTGCG
CTCTCCTGTTCCGACCCTGCCGCTTACCGGATACCTGTCCGCCTTTCTCCCTTCGGGAAGCGTGGCGCTT
TCTCATAGCTCACGCTGTAGGTATCTCAGTTCGGTGTAGGTCGTTCGCTCCAAGCTGGGCTGTGTGCACG
AACCCCCCGTTCAGCCCGACCGCTGCGCCTTATCCGGTAACTATCGTCTTGAGTCCAACCCGGTAAGACA
CGACTTATCGCCACTGGCAGCAGCCACTGGTAACAGGATTAGCAGAGCGAGGTATGTAGGCGGTGCTACA
GAGTTCTTGAAGTGGTGGCCTAACTACGGCTACACTAGAAGGACAGTATTTGGTATCTGCGCTCTGCTGA
AGCCAGTTACCTTCGGAAAAAGAGTTGGTAGCTCTTGATCCGGCAAACAAACCACCGCTGGTAGCGGTGG
TTTTTTTGTTTGCAAGCAGCAGATTACGCGCAGAAAAAAAGGATCTCAAGAAGATCCTTTGATCTTTTCT
ACGGGGTCTGACGCTCAGTGGAACGAAAACTCACGTTAAGGGATTTTGGTCATGACTAGTGCTTGGATTC
TCACCAATAAAAAACGCCCGGCGGCAACCGAGCGTTCTGAACAAATCCAGATGGAGTTCTGAGGTCATTA
CTGGATCTATCAACAGGAGTCCAAGCGAGCTCGATATCAAATTACGCCCCGCCCTGCCACTCATCGCAGT
ACTGTTGTAATTCATTAAGCATTCTGCCGACATGGAAGCCATCACAAACGGCATGATGAACCTGAATCGC
CAGCGGCATCAGCACCTTGTCGCCTTGCGTATAATATTTGCCCATGGTGAAAACGGGGGCGAAGAAGTTG
TCCATATTGGCCACGTTTAAATCAAAACTGGTGAAACTCACCCAGGGATTGGCTGAGACGAAAAACATAT
TCTCAATAAACCCTTTAGGGAAATAGGCCAGGTTTTCACCATAACACGCCACATCTTGCGAATATATGTG
TAGAAACTGCCGGAAATCGTCGTGGTATTCACTCCAGAGCGATGAAAACGTTTCAGTTTGCTCATGGAAA
ACGGTGTAACAAGGGTGAACACTATCCCATATCACCAGCTCACCGTCTTTCATTGCCATACGAAATTCCG
GATGAGCATTCATCAGGCGGGCAAGAATGTGAATAAAGGCCGGATAAAACTTGTGCTTATTTTTCTTTAC
GGTCTTTAAAAAGGCCGTAATATCCAGCTGAACGGTCTGGTTATAGGTACATTGAGCAACTGACTGAAAT
GCCTCAAAATGTTCTTTACGATGCCATTGGGATATATCAACGGTGGTATATCCAGTGATTTTTTTCTCCA
TTTTAGCTTCCTTAGCTCCTGAAAATCTCGATAACTCAAAAAATACGACCGGTAGTGATCTTATTTCATT
ATGGTGAAAGTTGGAACCTCTTACGGGCCGGCCAACGTCTC
